Addgene plasmid #123970: MTK0_031
Purpose: Encodes the BxBI-hygromycin-mRuby2PEST landing pad as a type 0 part to be used in the MTK system
Depositing lab: Hana El-Samad. Depositing organization: University of California, San Francisco (UCSF). Publication: A Toolkit for Rapid Modular Construction of Biological Circuits in Mammalian Cells. Fonseca JP, Bonny AR, Kumar GR, Ng AH, Town J, Wu QC, Aslankoohi E, Chen SY, Dods G, Harrigan P, Osimiri LC, Kistler AL, El-Samad H. ACS Synth Biol. 2019 Nov 15;8(11):2593-2606. doi: 10.1021/acssynbio.9b00322. Epub 2019 Nov 5. PubMed 31686495.
Backbone
  Vector backbone: self-made
  Vector type: Mammalian Expression
Growth in bacteria
  Bacterial resistance: Ampicillin, 100 μg/mL
  Growth temperature: 37°C
  Growth strain: DH5alpha
  Copy number: Unknown
Gene/Insert
  Gene/Insert name: BxBI-hygro-mRuby2PEST landing
  Species: Synthetic
  Cloning method: Restriction Enzyme; 5′ cloning site unknown (unknown if destroyed); 3′ cloning site unknown (unknown if destroyed)
Terms and licenses: Academic/Nonprofit Terms; Industry Terms: Not Available to Industry
Depositor comments: Please visit https://www.biorxiv.org/content/10.1101/506188v2 for BioRxiv preprint
How to cite: MTK0_031 was a gift from Hana El-Samad (Addgene plasmid # 123970 ; http://n2t.net/addgene:123970 ; RRID:Addgene_123970)
