[The description below was written by a language model from this plasmid's Addgene catalogue record and pLannotate feature annotations shown in this document.]
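Description:
MTK0_031 is a mammalian expression-type plasmid from the Mammalian Toolkit (MTK), a modular cloning system for building genetic circuits in mammalian cells, where it serves as a "type 0" part carrying a synthetic landing pad cassette. The backbone is described only as self-made. In bacteria it is maintained through a high-copy ColE1/pUC-type origin and selected with ampicillin via the β-lactamase gene and its native promoter.

The payload is the BxBI-hygromycin-mRuby2PEST landing pad. The annotated sequence shows a CAG-type promoter arrangement (CMV enhancer, chicken β-actin promoter and a chimeric β-actin/β-globin intron, the short "HBB" hit most likely being the rabbit β-globin exon remnant at its end). This drives a hygromycin resistance coding sequence followed by the red fluorescent protein mRuby2. The fragment annotated as d4EGFP immediately after mRuby2 corresponds to the mouse ornithine decarboxylase PEST degron, which destabilises the reporter so that fluorescence tracks current expression. An SV40 polyadenylation signal annotated on the reverse strand follows the cassette. How HygR and mRuby2 are linked (for example by a 2A peptide or IRES in the roughly 110 nt gap) is not annotated. The Bxb1 attachment site implied by the name is likewise not called in the feature table. A loxP site and a very short LTR-like match lie just upstream of the promoter; the latter is probably incidental.

Once placed in a genome, such a landing pad marks cells by hygromycin resistance and red fluorescence and provides a defined docking site for Bxb1 integrase-mediated insertion of MTK-built circuits. The record does not describe how the pad itself is delivered to the genome.
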