Features (pLannotate 1.2.2; 13 found; start..end, strand, type, name):
    103..963     -  CDS            AmpR: β-lactamase; bla; confers resistance to ampicillin, carbenicillin, and related antibiotics
    964..1068    -  promoter       AmpR promoter: bla
   1171..1759    +  rep_origin     ori: high-copy-number ColE1/pMB1/pBR322/pUC origin of replication
   2637..2653    +  LTR            5' LTR (truncated) (fragment): truncated long terminal repeat from Moloney murine sarcoma virus
   2653..2686    -  protein_bind   loxP: Cre-mediated recombination occurs in the 8-bp core sequence (GCATACAT). Cre recombinase
   2708..3011    +  enhancer       CMV enhancer: human cytomegalovirus immediate early enhancer
   3013..3289    +  promoter       chicken β-actin promoter: No description available
   3290..4306    +  intron         chimeric intron: chimera between introns from chicken β-actin and rabbit β-globin
   4304..4372    +  CDS            HBB (fragment): HBB_LEPEU - Experimental evidence at protein level: Swiss-Prot protein existence level 1. Involved in oxygen transport from the lung to the various peripheral tissues. From Lepus europaeus (European hare).
   4430..5449    +  CDS            HygR: aminoglycoside phosphotransferase from E. coli; aph(4)-Ia; confers resistance to hygromycin
   5561..6268    +  CDS            mRuby2: mRuby2 is a basic (constitutively fluorescent) red fluorescent protein published in 2012, derived from Entacmaea quadricolor. It has moderate acid sensitivity.
   6274..6393    +  CDS            d4EGFP (fragment): EGFP destabilized by a mutated version of residues 422-461 of mouse ornithine decarboxylase, giving an in vivo half-life of ~4 hours mammalian codon-optimized
   6405..6534    -  polyA_signal   SV40 poly(A) signal: SV40 polyadenylation signal
>Addgene plasmid #123970 | MTK0_031 | addgene full sequence | sequence record 320322 | Addgene NGS Result
GCGGCCGCGATTATCAAAAAGGATCTTCACCTAGATCCTTTTAAATTAAAAATGAAGTTTTAAATCAATC
TAAAGTATATATGAGTAAACTTGGTCTGACAGTTACCAATGCTTAATCAGTGAGGCACCTATCTCAGCGA
TCTGTCTATTTCGTTCATCCATAGTTGCCTGACTCCCCGTCGTGTAGATAACTACGATACGGGAGGGCTT
ACCATCTGGCCCCAGTGCTGCAATGATACCGCGGGACCCACGCTCACCGGCTCCAGATTTATCAGCAATA
AACCAGCCAGCCGGAAGGGCCGAGCGCAGAAGTGGTCCTGCAACTTTATCCGCCTCCATCCAGTCTATTA
ATTGTTGCCGGGAAGCTAGAGTAAGTAGTTCGCCAGTTAATAGTTTGCGCAACGTTGTTGCCATTGCTAC
AGGCATCGTGGTGTCACGCTCGTCGTTTGGTATGGCTTCATTCAGCTCCGGTTCCCAACGATCAAGGCGA
GTTACATGATCCCCCATGTTGTGCAAAAAAGCGGTTAGCTCCTTCGGTCCTCCGATCGTTGTCAGAAGTA
AGTTGGCCGCAGTGTTATCACTCATGGTTATGGCAGCACTGCATAATTCTCTTACTGTCATGCCATCCGT
AAGATGCTTTTCTGTGACTGGTGAGTACTCAACCAAGTCATTCTGAGAATAGTGTATGCGGCGACCGAGT
TGCTCTTGCCCGGCGTCAATACGGGATAATACCGCGCCACATAGCAGAACTTTAAAAGTGCTCATCATTG
GAAAACGTTCTTCGGGGCGAAAACTCTCAAGGATCTTACCGCTGTTGAGATCCAGTTCGATGTAACCCAC
TCGTGCACCCAACTGATCTTCAGCATCTTTTACTTTCACCAGCGTTTCTGGGTGAGCAAAAACAGGAAGG
CAAAATGCCGCAAAAAAGGGAATAAGGGCGACACGGAAATGTTGAATACTCATACTCTTCCTTTTTCAAT
ATTATTGAAGCATTTATCAGGGTTATTGTCTCATGAGCGGATACATATTTGAATGTATTTAGAAAAATAA
ACAAATAGGGGTTCCGCGCACATTTCCCCGAAAAGTGCCACCTGTCATGACCAAAATCCCTTAACGTGAG
TTTTCGTTCCACTGAGCGTCAGACCCCGTAGAAAAGATCAAAGGATCTTCTTGAGATCCTTTTTTTCTGC
GCGTAATCTGCTGCTTGCAAACAAAAAAACCACCGCTACCAGCGGTGGTTTGTTTGCCGGATCAAGAGCT
ACCAACTCTTTTTCCGAAGGTAACTGGCTTCAGCAGAGCGCAGATACCAAATACTGTTCTTCTAGTGTAG
CCGTAGTTAGGCCACCACTTCAAGAACTCTGTAGCACCGCCTACATACCTCGCTCTGCTAATCCTGTTAC
CAGTGGCTGCTGCCAGTGGCGATAAGTCGTGTCTTACCGGGTTGGACTCAAGACGATAGTTACCGGATAA
GGCGCAGCGGYCGGGCTGAACGGGGGGTTCGTGCACACAGCCCAGCTTGGAGCGAACGACCTACACCGAA
CTGAGATACCTACAGCGTGAGCTATGAGAAAGCGCCACGCTTCCCGAAGGGAGAAAGGCGGACAGGTATC
CGGTAAGCGGCAGGGTCGGAACAGGAGAGCGCACGAGGGAGCTTCCAGGGGGAAACGCCTGGTATCTTTA
TAGTCCTGTCGGGTTTCGCCACCTCTGACTTGAGCGTCGATTTTTGTGATGCTCGTCAGGGGGGCGGAGC
CTATGGAAAAACGCCAGCAACGCGGCCTTTTTACGGTTCCTGGCCTTTTGCTGGCCTTTTGCTCACATGT
TCTTTCCTGCGTTATCCCCTGATTCTGTGGATAACCGTGCGGCCGCCCCTGAATTCGCATCTAGATGGTA
GAGCCACAAACAGCCGGTACAAGCAACGATCTCCAGGACCATCTGAATCATGCGCGGATGACACGAACTC
ACGACGGCGATCACAGACATTAACCCACAGTACAGACACTGCGACAACGTGGCAATTCGTCGCAATACCG
TCTCACTGAACTGGCCGATAATTGCAGACGATCGAATTCGAGTTGGCGCGCCTGTCATTCTAAATCTCTC
TTTCAGCCTAAAGCTTTTTCCCCGTATCCCCCCAGGTGTCTGCAGGCTCAAAGAGCAGCGAGAAGCGTTC
AGAGGAAAGCGATCCCGTGCCACCTTCCCCGTGCCCGGGCTGTCCCCGCACGCTGCCGGCTCGGGGATGC
GGGGGGAGCGCCGGACCGGAGCGGAGCCCCGGGCGGCTCGCTGCTGCCCCCTAGCGGGGGAGGGACGTAA
TTACATCCCTGGGGGCTTTGGGAGGGGGCTGTCCCCGTGAGCTCCCAGGCGCGCCTGTCATTCTAAATCT
CTCTTTCAGCCTAAAGCTTTTTCCCCGTATCCCCCCAGGTGTCTGCAGGCTCAAAGAGCAGCGAGAAGCG
TTCAGAGGAAAGCGATCCCGTGCCACCTTCCCCGTGCCCGGGCTGTCCCCGCACGCTGCCGGCTCGGGGA
TGCGGGGGGAGCGCCGGACCGGAGCGGAGCCCCGGGCGGCTCGCTGCTGCCCCCTAGCGGGGGAGGGACG
TAATTACATCCCTGGGGGCTTTGGGGGGGGGCTGTCCCCGTGAGCTCAATAAAAGAGCCCACATAACTTC
GTATAATGTATGCTATACGAAGTTATAACGCCATATATGGAGTTCCGCGTTACATAACTTACGGTAAATG
GCCCGCCTGGCTGACCGCCCAACGACCCCCGCCCATTGACGTCAATAATGACGTATGTTCCCATAGTAAC
GCCAATAGGGACTTTCCATTGACGTCAATGGGTGGAGTATTTACGGTAAACTGCCCACTTGGCAGTACAT
CAAGTGTATCATATGCCAAGTACGCCCCCTATTGACGTCAATGACGGTAAATGGCCCGCCTGGCATTATG
CCCAGTACATGACCTTATGGGACTTTCCTACTTGGCAGTACATCTACGTATTAGTCATCGCTATTACCAT
GGTCGAGGTGAGCCCCACGTTCTGCTTCACTCTCCCCATCTCCCCCCCCTCCCCACCCCCAATTTTGTAT
TTATTTATTTTTTAATTATTTTGTGCAGCGATGGGGGCGGGGGGGGGGGGGGGSRCGCGCCAGGCGGGGC
GGGGCGGGGCGAGGGGCGGGGCGGGGCGAGGCGGAGAGGTGCGGCGGCAGCCAATCAGAGCGGCGCGCTC
CGAAAGTTTCCTTTTATGGCGAGGCGGCGGCGGCGGCGGCCCTATAAAAAGCGAAGCGCGCGGCGGGCGG
GAGTCGCTGCGCGCTGCCTTCGCCCCGTGCCCCGCTCCGCCGCCGCCTCGCGCCGCCCGCCCCGGCTCTG
ACTGACCGCGTTACTCCCACAGGTGAGCGGGCGGGACGGCCCTTCTCCTCCGGGCTGTAATTAGCGCTTG
GTTTAATGACGGCTTGTTTCTTTTCTGTGGCTGCGTGAAAGCCTTGAGGGGCTCCGGGAGGGCCCTTTGT
GCGGGGGGAGCGGCTCGGGGGGTGCGTGCGTGTGTGTGTGCGTGGGGAGCGCCGCGTGCGGCTCCGCGCT
GCCCGGCGGCTGTGAGCGCTGCGGGCGCGGCGCGGGGCTTTGTGCGCTCCGCAGTGTGCGCGAGGGGAGC
GCGGCCGGGGGCGGTGCCCCGCGGTGCGGGGGGGGCTGCGAGGGGAACAAAGGCTGCGTGCGGGGTGTGT
GCGTGGGGGGGTGAGCAGGGGGTGTGGGCGCGTCGGTCGGGCTGCAACCCCCCCTGCACCCCCCTCCCCG
AGTTGCTGAGCACGGCCCGGCTTCGGGTGCGGGGCTCCGTACGGGGCGTGGCGCGGGGCTCGCCGTGCCG
GGCGGGGGGTGGCGGCAGGTGGGGGTGCCGGGCGGGGCGGGGCCGCCTCGGGCCGGGGAGGGCTCGGGGG
AGGGGCGCGGCGGCCCCCGGAGTGCCGGCGGCTGTCGAGGCGCGGCGAGCCGCAGCCATTGCCTTTTATG
GTAATCGTGCGAGAGGGCGCAGGGACTTCCTTTGTCCCAAATCTGTGCGGAGCCGAAATCTGGGAGGCGC
CGCCGCACCCCCTCTAGCGGGCGCGGGGCGAAGCGGTGCGGCGCCGGCAGGAAGGAAATGGGCGGGGAGG
GCCTTCGTGCGTCGCCGCGCCGCCGTCCCCTTCTCCCTCTCCAGCCTCGGGGCTGTCCGCGGGGGGACGG
CTGCCTTCGGGGGGGACGGGGCAGGGCGGGGTTCGGCTTCTGGCGTGTGACCGGCGGCTCTAGAGCCTCT
GCTAACCATGTTCATGCCTTCTTCTTTTTCCTACAGCTCCTGGGCAACGTGCTGGTTATTGTGCTGTCTC
ATCATTTTGGCAAAGAATTCGCCACTATGGTGGTTTGTCTGGTCAACCACCGCGGTCTCAGTGGTGTACG
GTACAAACCAGGTTCTGGTAAAAAGCCTGAACTCACCGCGACGTCTGTCGAGAAGTTTCTGATCGAAAAG
TTCGACAGCGTGTCCGACCTGATGCAGCTCTCGGAGGGCGAAGAATCTCGTGCTTTCAGCTTCGATGTAG
GAGGGCGTGGATATGTCCTGCGGGTAAATAGCTGCGCCGATGGTTTCTACAAAGATCGTTATGTTTATCG
GCACTTTGCATCGGCCGCGCTCCCGATTCCGGAAGTGCTTGACATTGGGGAATTTAGCGAGAGCCTGACC
TATTGCATCTCCCGCCGTGCACAGGGTGTCACGTTGCAAGACCTGCCTGAAACCGAACTGCCCGCTGTTC
TGCAACCGGTCGCGGAGGCCATGGATGCGATCGCTGCGGCCGATCTTAGCCAGACGAGCGGGTTCGGCCC
ATTCGGACCGCAAGGAATCGGTCAATACACTACATGGCGTGATTTCATATGCGCGATTGCTGATCCCCAT
GTGTATCACTGGCAAACTGTGATGGACGACACCGTCAGTGCGTCCGTCGCGCAGGCTCTCGATGAGCTGA
TGCTTTGGGCCGAGGACTGCCCCGAAGTCCGGCACCTCGTGCACGCGGATTTCGGCTCCAACAATGTCCT
GACGGACAATGGCCGCATAACAGCGGTCATTGACTGGAGCGAGGCGATGTTCGGGGATTCCCAATACGAG
GTCGCCAACATCTTCTTCTGGAGGCCGTGGTTGGCTTGTATGGAGCAGCAGACGCGCTACTTCGAGCGGA
GGCATCCGGAGCTTGCAGGATCGCCGCGGCTCCGGGCGTATATGCTCCGCATTGGTCTTGACCAACTCTA
TCAGAGCTTGGTTGACGGCAATTTCGATGATGCAGCTTGGGCGCAGGGTCGATGCGACGCAATCGTCCGA
TCCGGAGCCGGGACTGTCGGGCGTACACAAATCGCCCGCAGAAGCGCGGCCGTCTGGACCGATGGCTGTG
TAGAAGTACTCGCCGATAGTGGAAACCGACGCCCCAGCACTCGTCCGAGGGCAAAGGAAGGATCCGGAAG
CGGAGAGGGCAGAGGAAGTCTGCTAACATGCGGTGACGTCGAGGAGAATCCTGGACCTGGATCCCCCAAG
AAGAAGAGGAAGGTGGAGGACGCCGGATCCGTGTCCAAAGGAGAGGAGTTAATCAAGGAAAACATGAGAA
TGAAAGTTGTCATGGAGGGCTCCGTTAATGGTCACCAATTCAAGTGTACAGGGGAAGGTGAAGGTAATCC
TTACATGGGTACACAAACTATGAGAATTAAAGTAATTGAAGGCGGACCACTACCATTTGCATTTGACATT
CTGGCAACGTCATTCATGTACGGATCACGAACTTTCATCAAGTACCCTAAAGGTATACCAGACTTTTTCA
AGCAATCTTTTCCAGAGGGTTTTACATGGGAAAGGGTTACAAGATACGAAGATGGGGGTGTCGTCACAGT
TATGCAAGATACTTCATTAGAAGATGGCTGCCTTGTCTATCATGTGCAAGTAAGAGGGGTGAATTTTCCT
TCTAACGGACCTGTGATGCAGAAAAAGACCAAAGGTTGGGAACCAAATACTGAAATGATGTACCCAGCTG
ATGGAGGTTTGAGAGGCTACACACACATGGCGCTTAAAGTTGATGGTGGAGGTCATTTGTCTTGTAGTTT
TGTTACCACTTATCGTTCTAAAAAGACTGTTGGCAATATCAAAATGCCAGGAATACATGCTGTAGACCAC
AGACTAGAAAGACTCGAAGAGAGCGATAACGAAATGTTCGTTGTACAGAGAGAGCATGCCGTAGCCAAAT
TTGCTGGCTTAGGCGGTGGTATGGATGAATTGTATAAGGGATCCCATGGCTTCCCGCCGGAGGTGGAGGA
GCAGGATGATGGCGCGCTGCCCATGTCTTGTGCCCAGGAGAGCGGGATGGACCGTCACCCTGCAGCCTGT
GCTTCTGCTAGGATCAATGTGTAACTCGAGTGGCGATCCAGACATGATAAGATACATTGATGAGTTTGGA
CAAACCACAACTAGAATGCAGTGAAAAAAATGCTTTATTTGTGAAATTTGTGATGCTATTGCTTTATTTG
TAACCATTATAAGCTGCAATAAACGCTGAGCATGAGACGGAAATCTGCTCGTCAGTGGTGCTCACACTGA
CGAATCATGTACAGATCATACCGATGACTGCCTGGCGACTCACAACTAAGCAAGACAGCCGGAACCAGCG
CCGGCGAACACCACTGCATATATGGCATATCACAACAGTCCAACTAGTGCACTGCAGTACA
